Addgene plasmid #120801: pET-21a_2xNLS_FnCpf1_MBP_protein_expression
Purpose: Protein expression plasmid for 2xNLS FnCpf1 in pET-21a backbone
Depositing lab: Scot Wolfe. Depositing organization: University of Massachusetts, Worcester. Publication: Enhanced Cas12a editing in mammalian cells and zebrafish. Liu P, Luk K, Shin M, Idrizi F, Kwok S, Roscoe B, Mintzer E, Suresh S, Morrison K, Frazao JB, Bolukbasi MF, Ponnienselvan K, Luban J, Zhu LJ, Lawson ND, Wolfe SA. Nucleic Acids Res. 2019 Mar 20. pii: 5403491. doi: 10.1093/nar/gkz184. PubMed 30892626.
Backbone
  Vector backbone: pET-21 a
  Backbone size w/o insert (bp): 5400
  Total vector size (bp): 9705
  Vector type: Bacterial Expression, CRISPR
Growth in bacteria
  Bacterial resistance: Ampicillin, 100 μg/mL
  Growth temperature: 37°C
  Growth strain: DH5alpha
  Copy number: High Copy
Gene/Insert
  Gene/Insert name: 2xNLS_FnCpf1
  Species: Synthetic; Francisella novicida
  Insert size (bp): 3778
  Promoter: T7
  Tag / fusion protein: NLS (C terminal on insert); MBP (C terminal on insert)
  Cloning method: Gibson Cloning
  Sequencing primers: 5′ T7 promoter; 3′ T7 terminator
Terms and licenses: Academic/Nonprofit Terms; Industry Terms: Not Available to Industry
How to cite: pET-21a_2xNLS_FnCpf1_MBP_protein_expression was a gift from Scot Wolfe (Addgene plasmid # 120801 ; http://n2t.net/addgene:120801 ; RRID:Addgene_120801)
