[The description below was written by a language model from this plasmid's Addgene catalogue record, the feature table of its GenBank file and pLannotate feature annotations shown in this document.]
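Description:
pET-21a_2xNLS_FnCpf1_MBP_protein_expression is a bacterial expression plasmid built on the pET-21a backbone for producing recombinant Francisella novicida Cas12a (FnCpf1) in E. coli. It is maintained through a ColE1/pBR322-type origin accompanied by the bom region and the rop gene, carries an f1 phage origin, and is selected with ampicillin via the bla (AmpR) gene. The catalogue lists it as high copy, although rop is normally associated with copy-number restraint. The catalogue gives a total size of about 9.7 kb, whereas the sequence records are roughly 10.55 kb, so the listed size and the 3.8 kb insert figure appear to understate the actual construct; the cas12a reading frame alone is annotated at about 3.9 kb.

Expression is driven by a T7 promoter followed by a lac operator and the T7 gene 10 ribosome binding site, with a plasmid-borne lacI supplying repressor, so transcription depends on T7 RNA polymerase in the host and is inducible with IPTG. The open reading frame encodes FnCas12a followed at its C terminus by a bipartite nucleoplasmin NLS, a 3xHA epitope tag and an SV40 NLS (the two nuclear localization signals of the name). This is followed by a TEV protease site, cytosolic maltose binding protein lacking its signal sequence, and a 6xHis tag, and it ends at the T7 terminator. MBP aids solubility and, with the His tag, allows affinity purification. TEV cleavage should then release the NLS- and HA-tagged nuclease. According to the record and the associated publication title, the purified protein is intended for Cas12a genome editing in mammalian cells and zebrafish.
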