LOCUS       Exported 10549 bp ds-DNA circular SYN 12-MAY-2021
DEFINITION  Protein expression plasmid for 2xNLS FnCpf1 in pET-21a backbone.
ACCESSION   .
VERSION     .
KEYWORDS    pET-21a_2xNLS_FnCpf1_MBP_protein_expression
SOURCE      synthetic DNA construct
  ORGANISM  synthetic DNA construct
REFERENCE   1 (bases 1 to 10549)
  AUTHORS   Liu P, Luk K, Shin M, Idrizi F, Kwok S, Roscoe B, Mintzer E, Suresh
            S, Morrison K, Frazao JB, Bolukbasi MF, Ponnienselvan K, Luban J,
            Zhu LJ, Lawson ND, Wolfe SA
  TITLE     Enhanced Cas12a editing in mammalian cells and zebrafish.
  JOURNAL   Nucleic Acids Res. 2019 Mar 20. pii: 5403491. doi:
            10.1093/nar/gkz184.
  PUBMED    30892626
REFERENCE   2 (bases 1 to 10549)
  AUTHORS   .
  TITLE     Direct Submission
  JOURNAL   Exported May 12, 2021 from SnapGene Server 1.1.58
            http://www.snapgene.com
FEATURES             Location/Qualifiers
     source          1..10549
                     /organism="synthetic DNA construct"
                     /mol_type="other DNA"
     primer_bind     552..571
                     /label=LacI-R
                     /note="LacI, reverse primer"
     promoter        complement(591..668)
                     /gene="lacI"
                     /label=lacI promoter
     primer_bind     874..893
                     /label=pBRrevBam
                     /note="pBR322 vectors, tet region, downstream of BamHI,
                     reverse primer"
     primer_bind     977..996
                     /label=T7
                     /note="T7 promoter, forward primer"
     promoter        977..995
                     /label=T7 promoter
                     /note="promoter for bacteriophage T7 RNA polymerase"
     protein_bind    996..1020
                     /label=lac operator
                     /bound_moiety="lac repressor encoded by lacI"
                     /note="The lac repressor binds to the lac operator to
                     inhibit transcription in E. coli. This inhibition can be
                     relieved by adding lactose or
                     isopropyl-beta-D-thiogalactopyranoside (IPTG)."
     RBS             1035..1057
                     /note="efficient ribosome binding site from bacteriophage
                     T7 gene 10 (Olins and Rangwala, 1989)"
     CDS             4965..5012
                     /codon_start=1
                     /product="bipartite nuclear localization signal from
                     nucleoplasmin"
                     /label=nucleoplasmin NLS
                     /translation="KRPAATKKAGQAKKKK"
     CDS             5019..5099
                     /codon_start=1
                     /product="three tandem HA epitope tags"
                     /label=3xHA
                     /translation="YPYDVPDYAYPYDVPDYAYPYDVPDYA"
     CDS             5100..5120
                     /codon_start=1
                     /product="nuclear localization signal of SV40 (simian virus
                     40) large T antigen"
                     /label=SV40 NLS
                     /translation="PKKKRKV"
     CDS             5130..5150
                     /codon_start=1
                     /product="tobacco etch virus (TEV) protease recognition and
                     cleavage site"
                     /label=TEV site
                     /translation="ENLYFQS"
     primer_bind     6224..6247
                     /label=MBP-F
                     /note="Maltose binding protein, forward primer"
     CDS             6257..6274
                     /codon_start=1
                     /product="6xHis affinity tag"
                     /label=6xHis
                     /translation="HHHHHH"
     primer_bind     complement(6327..6345)
                     /label=T7 Term
                     /note="T7 terminator, reverse primer"
     terminator      6341..6388
                     /label=T7 terminator
                     /note="transcription terminator for bacteriophage T7 RNA
                     polymerase"
     rep_origin      6425..6880
                     /direction=RIGHT
                     /label=f1 ori
                     /note="f1 bacteriophage origin of replication; arrow
                     indicates direction of (+) strand synthesis"
     primer_bind     complement(6512..6531)
                     /label=F1ori-R
                     /note="F1 origin, reverse primer"
     primer_bind     6722..6743
                     /label=F1ori-F
                     /note="F1 origin, forward primer"
     promoter        6906..7010
                     /gene="bla"
                     /label=AmpR promoter
     CDS             7011..7871
                     /codon_start=1
                     /gene="bla"
                     /product="beta-lactamase"
                     /label=AmpR
                     /note="confers resistance to ampicillin, carbenicillin, and
                     related antibiotics"
                     /translation="MSIQHFRVALIPFFAAFCLPVFAHPETLVKVKDAEDQLGARVGYI
                     ELDLNSGKILESFRPEERFPMMSTFKVLLCGAVLSRIDAGQEQLGRRIHYSQNDLVEYS
                     PVTEKHLTDGMTVRELCSAAITMSDNTAANLLLTTIGGPKELTAFLHNMGDHVTRLDRW
                     EPELNEAIPNDERDTTMPAAMATTLRKLLTGELLTLASRQQLIDWMEADKVAGPLLRSA
                     LPAGWFIADKSGAGERGSRGIIAALGPDGKPSRIVVIYTTGSQATMDERNRQIAEIGAS
                     LIKHW"
     primer_bind     complement(7229..7248)
                     /label=Amp-R
                     /note="Ampicillin resistance gene, reverse primer"
     rep_origin      8042..8630
                     /direction=RIGHT
                     /label=ori
                     /note="high-copy-number ColE1/pMB1/pBR322/pUC origin of
                     replication"
     primer_bind     8531..8550
                     /label=pBR322ori-F
                     /note="pBR322 origin, forward primer"
     primer_bind     8784..8801
                     /label=L4440
                     /note="L4440 vector, forward primer"
     misc_feature    8816..8955
                     /label=bom
                     /note="basis of mobility region from pBR322"
     primer_bind     complement(8881..8900)
                     /label=pRS-marker
                     /note="pRS vectors, use to sequence yeast selectable
                     marker"
     primer_bind     9041..9063
                     /label=pGEX 3'
                     /note="pGEX vectors, reverse primer"
     CDS             complement(9057..9248)
                     /codon_start=1
                     /gene="rop"
                     /product="Rop protein, which maintains plasmids at low copy
                     number"
                     /label=rop
                     /translation="MTKQEKTALNMARFIRSQTLTLLEKLNELDADEQADICESLHDHA
                     DELYRSCLARFGDDGENL"
     CDS             complement(10057..590)
                     /codon_start=1
                     /gene="lacI"
                     /product="lac repressor"
                     /label=lacI
                     /note="The lac repressor binds to the lac operator to
                     inhibit transcription in E. coli. This inhibition can be
                     relieved by adding lactose or
                     isopropyl-beta-D-thiogalactopyranoside (IPTG)."
                     /translation="MKPVTLYDVAEYAGVSYQTVSRVVNQASHVSAKTREKVEAAMAEL
                     NYIPNRVAQQLAGKQSLLIGVATSSLALHAPSQIVAAIKSRADQLGASVVVSMVERSGV
                     EACKAAVHNLLAQRVSGLIINYPLDDQDAIAVEAACTNVPALFLDVSDQTPINSIIFSH
                     EDGTRLGVEHLVALGHQQIALLAGPLSSVSARLRLAGWHKYLTRNQIQPIAEREGDWSA
                     MSGFQQTMQMLNEGIVPTAMLVANDQMALGAMRAITESGLRVGADISVVGYDDTEDSSC
                     YIPPLTTIKQDFRLLGQTSVDRLLQLSQGQAVKGNQLLPVSLVKRKTTLAPNTQTASPR
                     ALADSLMQLARQVSRLESGQ"
ORIGIN
        1 cgcagacgcg ccgagacaga acttaatggg cccgctaaca gcgcgatttg ctggtgaccc
       61 aatgcgacca gatgctccac gcccagtcgc gtaccgtctt catgggagaa aataatactg
      121 ttgatgggtg tctggtcaga gacatcaaga aataacgccg gaacattagt gcaggcagct
      181 tccacagcaa tggcatcctg gtcatccagc ggatagttaa tgatcagccc actgacgcgt
      241 tgcgcgagaa gattgtgcac cgccgcttta caggcttcga cgccgcttcg ttctaccatc
      301 gacaccacca cgctggcacc cagttgatcg gcgcgagatt taatcgccgc gacaatttgc
      361 gacggcgcgt gcagggccag actggaggtg gcaacgccaa tcagcaacga ctgtttgccc
      421 gccagttgtt gtgccacgcg gttgggaatg taattcagct ccgccatcgc cgcttccact
      481 ttttcccgcg ttttcgcaga aacgtggctg gcctggttca ccacgcggga aacggtctga
      541 taagagacac cggcatactc tgcgacatcg tataacgtta ctggtttcac attcaccacc
      601 ctgaattgac tctcttccgg gcgctatcat gccataccgc gaaaggtttt gcgccattcg
      661 atggtgtccg ggatctcgac gctctccctt atgcgactcc tgcattagga agcagcccag
      721 tagtaggttg aggccgttga gcaccgccgc cgcaaggaat ggtgcatgca aggagatggc
      781 gcccaacagt cccccggcca cggggcctgc caccataccc acgccgaaac aagcgctcat
      841 gagcccgaag tggcgagccc gatcttcccc atcggtgatg tcggcgatat aggcgccagc
      901 aaccgcacct gtggcgccgg tgatgccggc cacgatgcgt ccggcgtaga ggatcgagat
      961 ctcgatcccg cgaaattaat acgactcact ataggggaat tgtgagcgga taacaattcc
     1021 cctctagaaa taattttgtt taactttaag aaggagatat acatatgagc atctaccagg
     1081 agttcgtcaa caagtattca ctgagtaaga cactgcggtt cgagctgatc ccacagggca
     1141 agacactgga gaacatcaag gcccgaggcc tgattctgga cgatgagaag cgggcaaaag
     1201 actataagaa agccaagcag atcattgata aataccacca gttctttatc gaggaaattc
     1261 tgagctccgt gtgcatcagt gaggatctgc tgcagaatta ctcagacgtg tacttcaagc
     1321 tgaagaagag cgacgatgac aacctgcaga aggacttcaa gtccgccaag gacaccatca
     1381 agaaacagat tagcgagtac atcaaggact ccgaaaagtt taaaaatctg ttcaaccaga
     1441 atctgatcga tgctaagaaa ggccaggagt ccgacctgat cctgtggctg aaacagtcta
     1501 aggacaatgg gattgaactg ttcaaggcta actccgatat cactgatatt gacgaggcac
     1561 tggaaatcat caagagcttc aagggatgga ccacatactt taaaggcttc cacgagaacc
     1621 gcaagaacgt gtactccagc aacgacattc ctacctccat catctaccga atcgtcgatg
     1681 acaatctgcc aaagttcctg gagaacaagg ccaaatatga atctctgaag gacaaagctc
     1741 ccgaggcaat taattacgaa cagatcaaga aagatctggc tgaggaactg acattcgata
     1801 tcgactataa gactagcgag gtgaaccaga gggtcttttc cctggacgag gtgtttgaaa
     1861 tcgccaattt caacaattac ctgaaccagt ccggcattac taaattcaat accatcattg
     1921 gcgggaagtt tgtgaacggg gagaatacca agcgcaaggg aattaacgaa tacatcaatc
     1981 tgtatagcca gcagatcaac gacaaaactc tgaagaaata caagatgtct gtgctgttca
     2041 aacagatcct gagtgatacc gagtccaagt cttttgtcat tgataaactg gaagatgact
     2101 cagacgtggt cactaccatg cagagctttt atgagcagat cgccgctttc aagacagtgg
     2161 aggaaaaatc tattaaggaa actctgagtc tgctgttcga tgacctgaaa gcccagaagc
     2221 tggacctgag taagatctac ttcaaaaacg ataagagtct gacagacctg tcacagcagg
     2281 tgtttgatga ctattccgtg attgggaccg ccgtcctgga gtacattaca cagcagatcg
     2341 ctccaaagaa cctggataat ccctctaaga aagagcagga actgatcgct aagaaaaccg
     2401 agaaggcaaa atatctgagt ctggaaacaa ttaagctggc actggaggag ttcaacaagc
     2461 acagggatat tgacaaacag tgccgctttg aggaaatcct ggccaacttc gcagccatcc
     2521 ccatgatttt tgatgagatc gcccagaaca aagacaatct ggctcagatc agtattaagt
     2581 accagaacca gggcaagaaa gacctgctgc aggcttcagc agaagatgac gtgaaagcca
     2641 tcaaggatct gctggaccag accaacaatc tgctgcacaa gctgaaaatc ttccatatta
     2701 gtcagtcaga ggataaggct aatatcctgg ataaagacga acacttctac ctggtgttcg
     2761 aggaatgtta cttcgagctg gcaaacattg tccccctgta taacaagatt aggaactaca
     2821 tcacacagaa gccttactct gacgagaagt ttaaactgaa cttcgaaaat agtaccctgg
     2881 ccaacgggtg ggataagaac aaggagcctg acaacacagc tatcctgttc atcaaggatg
     2941 acaagtacta tctgggagtg atgaataaga aaaacaataa gatcttcgat gacaaagcca
     3001 ttaaggagaa caaaggggaa ggatacaaga aaatcgtgta taagctgctg cccggcgcaa
     3061 ataagatgct gcctaaggtg ttcttcagcg ccaagagtat caaattctac aacccatccg
     3121 aggacatcct gcggattaga aatcactcaa cacatactaa gaacgggagc ccccagaagg
     3181 gatatgagaa atttgagttc aacatcgagg attgcaggaa gtttattgac ttctacaagc
     3241 agagcatctc caaacaccct gaatggaagg attttggctt ccggttttcc gacacacaga
     3301 gatataactc tatcgacgag ttctaccgcg aggtggaaaa tcaggggtat aagctgactt
     3361 ttgagaacat ttctgaaagt tacatcgaca gcgtggtcaa tcagggaaag ctgtacctgt
     3421 tccagatcta taacaaagat ttttcagcat acagcaaggg cagaccaaac ctgcatacac
     3481 tgtactggaa ggccctgttc gatgagagga atctgcagga cgtggtctat aaactgaacg
     3541 gagaggccga actgttttac cggaagcagt ctattcctaa gaaaatcact cacccagcta
     3601 aggaggccat cgctaacaag aacaaggaca atcctaagaa agagagcgtg ttcgaatacg
     3661 atctgattaa ggacaagcgg ttcaccgaag ataagttctt tttccattgt ccaatcacca
     3721 ttaacttcaa gtcaagcggc gctaacaagt tcaacgacga gatcaatctg ctgctgaagg
     3781 aaaaagcaaa cgatgtgcac atcctgagca ttgaccgagg agagcggcat ctggcctact
     3841 ataccctggt ggatggcaaa gggaatatca ttaagcagga tacattcaac atcattggca
     3901 atgaccggat gaaaaccaac taccacgata aactggctgc aatcgagaag gatagagact
     3961 cagctaggaa ggactggaag aaaatcaaca acattaagga gatgaaggaa ggctatctga
     4021 gccaggtggt ccatgagatt gcaaagctgg tcatcgaata caatgccatt gtggtgttcg
     4081 aggatctgaa cttcggcttt aagagggggc gctttaaggt ggaaaaacag gtctatcaga
     4141 agctggagaa aatgctgatc gaaaagctga attacctggt gtttaaagat aacgagttcg
     4201 acaagaccgg aggcgtcctg agagcctacc agctgacagc tccctttgaa actttcaaga
     4261 aaatgggaaa acagacaggc atcatctact atgtgccagc cggattcact tccaagatct
     4321 gccccgtgac cggctttgtc aaccagctgt accctaaata tgagtcagtg agcaagtccc
     4381 aggaattttt cagcaagttc gataagatct gttataatct ggacaagggg tacttcgagt
     4441 tttccttcga ttacaagaac ttcggcgaca aggccgctaa ggggaaatgg accattgcct
     4501 ccttcggatc tcgcctgatc aactttcgaa attccgataa aaaccacaat tgggacacta
     4561 gggaggtgta cccaaccaag gagctggaaa agctgctgaa agactactct atcgagtatg
     4621 gacatggcga atgcatcaag gcagccatct gtggcgagag tgataagaaa tttttcgcca
     4681 agctgacctc agtgctgaat acaatcctgc agatgcggaa ctcaaagacc gggacagaac
     4741 tggactatct gattagcccc gtggctgatg tcaacggaaa cttcttcgac agcagacagg
     4801 cacccaaaaa tatgcctcag gatgcagacg ccaacggggc ctaccacatc gggctgaagg
     4861 gactgatgct gctgggccgg atcaagaaca atcaggaggg gaagaagctg aacctggtca
     4921 ttaagaacga ggaatacttc gagtttgtcc agaatagaaa taacaaaagg ccggcggcca
     4981 cgaaaaaggc cggccaggca aaaaagaaaa agggatccta cccatacgat gttccagatt
     5041 acgcttatcc ctacgacgtg cctgattatg catacccata tgatgtcccc gactatgccc
     5101 caaagaagaa gcggaaggtc gatggttctg aaaacctgta cttccaatcc atgaaaatcg
     5161 aagaggtaaa ctggtaatct ggattaacgg cgataaaggc tataacggtc tcgctgaagt
     5221 cggtaagaaa ttcgagaaag ataccggaat taaagtcacc gttgagcatc cggataaact
     5281 ggaagagaaa ttcccacagg ttgcggcaac tggcgatggc cctgacatta tcttctgggc
     5341 acacgaccgc tttggtggct acgctcaatc tggcctgttg gctgaaatca ccccggacaa
     5401 agcgttccag gacaagctgt atccgtttac ctgggatgcc gtacgttaca acggcaagct
     5461 gattgcttac ccgatcgctg ttgaagcgtt atcgctgatt tataacaaag atctgctgcc
     5521 gaacccgcca aaaacctggg aagagatccc ggcgctggat aaagaactga aagcgaaagg
     5581 taagagcgcg ctgatgttca acctgcaaga accgtacttc acctggccgc tgattgctgc
     5641 tgacgggggt tatgcgttca agtatgaaaa cggcaagtac gacattaaag acgtgggcgt
     5701 ggataacgct ggcgcgaaag cgggtctgac cttcctggtt gacctgatta aaaacaaaca
     5761 catgaatgca gacaccgatt actccatcgc agaagctgcc tttaataaag gcgaaacagc
     5821 gatgaccatc aacggcccgt gggcatggtc caacatcgac accagcaaag tgaattatgg
     5881 tgtaacggta ctgccgacct tcaagggtca accatccaaa ccgttcgttg gcgtgctgag
     5941 cgcaggtatt aacgccgcca gtccgaacaa agagctggca aaagagttcc tcgaaaacta
     6001 tctgctgact gatgaaggtc tggaagcggt taataaagac aaaccgctgg gtgccgtagc
     6061 gctgaagtct tacgaggaag agttggcgaa agatccacgt attgccgcca ctatggaaaa
     6121 cgcccagaaa ggtgaaatca tgccgaacat cccgcagatg tccgctttct ggtatgccgt
     6181 gcgtactgcg gtgatcaacg ccgccagcgg tcgtcagact gtcgatgaag ccctgaaaga
     6241 cgcgcagact ctcgagcacc accaccacca ccactgagat ccggctgcta acaaagcccg
     6301 aaaggaagct gagttggctg ctgccaccgc tgagcaataa ctagcataac cccttggggc
     6361 ctctaaacgg gtcttgaggg gttttttgct gaaaggagga actatatccg gattggcgaa
     6421 tgggnnnnnn nnnnnnnnnn nnnnnnnnnn nnnnnnnnnn nnnnnnnnnn nnnnnnnnnn
     6481 nnnnnnnnnn nnnnnnnnnn nnnnnnnnnn nnnnnnnnnn nnnnnnnnnn nnnnnnnnnn
     6541 nnnnnnnncn nnnnnnnnnn nnnnnnnnnn nnnnnnnnnn nnnnnnnnnn nnnnnnnnnn
     6601 nnnnnnnnnn nnnnnnnnnn nnnnnnnnnn nnnnnnnnnn annnnnnnnn nnnnnnnnnn
     6661 nnnnnnnnnn nnnnnnnnnn nnnnnnnnnn cctttgacgt tggagtccac gttctttaat
     6721 agtggactct tgttccaaac tggaacaaca ctcaacccta tctcggtcta ttcttttgat
     6781 ttataaggga ttttgccgat ttcggcctat tggttaaaaa atgagctgat ttaacaaaaa
     6841 tttaacgcga attttaacaa aatattaacg cttacaattt aggtggcact tttcggggaa
     6901 atgtgcgcgg aacccctatt tgtttatttt tctaaataca ttcaaatatg tatccgctca
     6961 tgagacaata accctgataa atgcttcaat aatattgaaa aaggaagagt atgagtattc
     7021 aacatttccg tgtcgccctt attccctttt ttgcggcatt ttgccttcct gtttttgctc
     7081 acccagaaac gctggtgaaa gtaaaagatg ctgaagatca gttgggtgca cgagtgggtt
     7141 acatcgaact ggatctcaac agcggtaaga tccttgagag ttttcgcccc gaagaacgtt
     7201 ttccaatgat gagcactttt aaagttctgc tatgtggcgc ggtattatcc cgtattgacg
     7261 ccgggcaaga gcaactcggt cgccgcatac actattctca gaatgacttg gttgagtact
     7321 caccagtcac agaaaagcat cttacggatg gcatgacagt aagagaatta tgcagtgctg
     7381 ccataaccat gagtgataac actgcggcca acttacttct gacaacgatc ggaggaccga
     7441 aggagctaac cgcttttttg cacaacatgg gggatcatgt aactcgcctt gatcgttggg
     7501 aaccggagct gaatgaagcc ataccaaacg acgagcgtga caccacgatg cctgcagcaa
     7561 tggcaacaac gttgcgcaaa ctattaactg gcgaactact tactctagct tcccggcaac
     7621 aattaataga ctggatggag gcggataaag ttgcaggacc acttctgcgc tcggcccttc
     7681 cggctggctg gtttattgct gataaatctg gagccggtga gcgtgggtct cgcggtatca
     7741 ttgcagcact ggggccagat ggtaagccct cccgtatcgt agttatctac acgacgggga
     7801 gtcaggcaac tatggatgaa cgaaatagac agatcgctga gataggtgcc tcactgatta
     7861 agcattggta actgtcagac caagtttact catatatact ttagattgat ttaaaacttc
     7921 atttttaatt taaaaggatc taggtgaaga tcctttttga taatctcatg accaaaatcc
     7981 cttaacgtga gttttcgttc cactgagcgt cagaccccgt agaaaagatc aaaggatctt
     8041 cttgagatcc tttttttctg cgcgtaatct gctgcttgca aacaaaaaaa ccaccgctac
     8101 cagcggtggt ttgtttgccg gatcaagagc taccaactct ttttccgaag gtaactggct
     8161 tcagcagagc gcagatacca aatactgtcc ttctagtgta gccgtagtta ggccaccact
     8221 tcaagaactc tgtagcaccg cctacatacc tcgctctgct aatcctgtta ccagtggctg
     8281 ctgccagtgg cgataagtcg tgtcttaccg ggttggactc aagacgatag ttaccggata
     8341 aggcgcagcg gtcgggctga acggggggtt cgtgcacaca gcccagcttg gagcgaacga
     8401 cctacaccga actgagatac ctacagcgtg agctatgaga aagcgccacg cttcccgaag
     8461 ggagaaaggc ggacaggtat ccggtaagcg gcagggtcgg aacaggagag cgcacgaggg
     8521 agcttccagg gggaaacgcc tggtatcttt atagtcctgt cgggtttcgc cacctctgac
     8581 ttgagcgtcg atttttgtga tgctcgtcag gggggcggag cctatggaaa aacgccagca
     8641 acgcggcctt tttacggttc ctggcctttt gctggccttt tgctcacatg ttctttcctg
     8701 cgttatcccc tgattctgtg gataaccgta ttaccgcctt tgagtgagct gataccgctc
     8761 gccgcagccg aacgaccgag cgcagcgagt cagtgagcga ggaagcggaa gagcgcctga
     8821 tgcggtattt tctccttacg catctgtgcg gtatttcaca ccgcaatggt gcactctcag
     8881 tacaatctgc tctgatgccg catagttaag ccagtataca ctccgctatc gctacgtgac
     8941 tgggtcatgg ctgcgccccg acacccgcca acacccgctg acgcgccctg acgggcttgt
     9001 ctgctcccgg catccgctta cagacaagct gtgaccgtct ccgggagctg catgtgtcag
     9061 aggttttcac cgtcatcacc gaaacgcgcg aggcagctgc ggtaaagctc atcagcgtgg
     9121 tcgtgaagcg attcacagat gtctgcctgt tcatccgcgt ccagctcgtt gagtttctcc
     9181 agaagcgtta atgtctggct tctgataaag cgggccatgt taagggcggt tttttcctgt
     9241 ttggtcactg atgcctccgt gtaaggggga tttctgttca tgggggtaat gataccgatg
     9301 aaacgagaga ggatgctcac gatacgggtt actgatgatg aacatgcccg gttactggaa
     9361 cgttgtgagg gtaaacaact ggcggtatgg atgcggcggg accagagaaa aatcactcag
     9421 ggtcaatgcc agcgcttcgt taatacagat gtaggtgttc cacagggtag ccagcagcat
     9481 cctgcgatgc agatccggaa cataatggtg cagggcgctg acttccgcgt ttccagactt
     9541 tacgaaacac ggaaaccgaa gaccattcat gttgttgctc aggtcgcaga cgttttgcag
     9601 cagcagtcgc ttcacgttcg ctcgcgtatc ggtgattcat tctgctaacc agtaaggcaa
     9661 ccccgccagc ctagccgggt cctcaacgac aggagcacga tcatgcgcac ccgtggggcc
     9721 gccatgccgg cgataatggc ctgcttctcg ccgaaacgtt tggtggcggg accagtgacg
     9781 aaggcttgag cgagggcgtg caagattccg aataccgcaa gcgacaggcc gatcatcgtc
     9841 gcgctccagc gaaagcggtc ctcgccgaaa atgacccaga gcgctgccgg cacctgtcct
     9901 acgagttgca tgataaagaa gacagtcata agtgcggcga cgatagtcat gccccgcgcc
     9961 caccggaagg agctgactgg gttgaaggct ctcaagggca tcggtcgaga tcccggtgcc
    10021 taatgagtga gctaacttac attaattgcg ttgcgctcac tgcccgcttt ccagtcggga
    10081 aacctgtcgt gccagctgca ttaatgaatc ggccaacgcg cggggagagg cggtttgcgt
    10141 attgggcgcc agggtggttt ttcttttcac cagtgagacg ggcaacagct gattgccctt
    10201 caccgcctgg ccctgagaga gttgcagcaa gcggtccacg ctggtttgcc ccagcaggcg
    10261 aaaatcctgt ttgatggtgg ttaacggcgg gatataacat gagctgtctt cggtatcgtc
    10321 gtatcccact accgagatat ccgcaccaac gcgcagcccg gactcggtaa tggcgcgcat
    10381 tgcgcccagc gccatctgat cgttggcaac cagcatcgca gtgggaacga tgccctcatt
    10441 cagcatttgc atggtttgtt gaaaaccgga catggcactc cagtcgcctt cccgttccgc
    10501 tatcggctga atttgattgc gagtgagata tttatgccag ccagccaga
//
