Features (pLannotate 1.2.2; 23 found; start..end, strand, type, name):
    699..776     -  promoter       lacI promoter: lacI
    784..1063    -  CDS            TcR (fragment): tetracycline efflux protein; tet; confers resistance to tetracycline
   1085..1103    +  promoter       T7 promoter: promoter for bacteriophage T7 RNA polymerase
   1104..1128    +  protein_bind   lac operator: The lac repressor binds to the lac operator to inhibit transcription in E. coli. This inhibition can be relieved by adding lactose or isopropyl-β-D-thiogalactopyranoside (IPTG). lac repressor encoded by lacI
   1143..1165    +  RBS            RBS: efficient ribosome binding site from bacteriophage T7 gene 10 (Olins and Rangwala, 1989)
   1173..5072    +  CDS            cas12a: CS12A_FRATN - Also known as cpf1 From Francisella tularensis subsp. novicida (strain U112).
   5073..5120    +  CDS            nucleoplasmin NLS: bipartite nuclear localization signal from nucleoplasmin
   5127..5207    +  CDS            3xHA: three tandem HA epitope tags
   5235..5251    +  CDS            TEV site (fragment): tobacco etch virus (TEV) protease recognition and cleavage site
   5256..6356    +  CDS            MBP: maltose binding protein from E. coli; malE (mutated); This version of the gene does not encode a signal sequence, so MBP will remain in the cytosol.
   6363..6380    +  CDS            9xHis (fragment): 9xHis affinity tag
   6390..6439    +  CDS            SET1 (fragment): solubility-enhancement tag derived from T7 phage gene 10B
   6447..6494    +  terminator     T7 terminator: transcription terminator for bacteriophage T7 RNA polymerase
   6531..6986    +  rep_origin     f1 ori (sequence partly withheld): f1 bacteriophage origin of replication; arrow indicates direction of (+) strand synthesis
   7013..7117    +  promoter       AmpR promoter: bla
   7118..7978    +  CDS            AmpR: β-lactamase; bla; confers resistance to ampicillin, carbenicillin, and related antibiotics
   8149..8737    +  rep_origin     ori: high-copy-number ColE1/pMB1/pBR322/pUC origin of replication
   8923..9065    -  misc_feature   bom: basis of mobility region from pBR322
   9167..9358    -  CDS            rop: Rop protein, which maintains plasmids at low copy number; rop
   9375..9755    +  CDS            YPB1_ECOLX: Protein predicted: Swiss-Prot protein existence level 4. From Escherichia coli.
   9827..10118   -  CDS            TcR (fragment): tetracycline efflux protein; tet; confers resistance to tetracycline
  10133..10154   -  protein_bind   CAP binding site: CAP binding activates transcription in the presence of cAMP. E. coli catabolite activator protein
  10167..698     -  CDS            lacI (across the origin): lac repressor; lacI; The lac repressor binds to the lac operator to inhibit transcription in E. coli. This inhibition can be relieved by adding lactose or isopropyl-β-D-thiogalactopyranoside (IPTG).
>Addgene plasmid #120801 | pET-21a_2xNLS_FnCpf1_MBP_protein_expression | depositor full sequence | sequence record 237659 | Author sequence
AGCATTTGCATGGTTTGTTGAAAACCGGACATGGCACTCCAGTCGCCTTCCCGTTCCGCTATCGGCTGAA
TTTGATTGCGAGTGAGATATTTATGCCAGCCAGCCAGACGCAGACGCGCCGAGACAGAACTTAATGGGCC
CGCTAACAGCGCGATTTGCTGGTGACCCAATGCGACCAGATGCTCCACGCCCAGTCGCGTACCGTCTTCA
TGGGAGAAAATAATACTGTTGATGGGTGTCTGGTCAGAGACATCAAGAAATAACGCCGGAACATTAGTGC
AGGCAGCTTCCACAGCAATGGCATCCTGGTCATCCAGCGGATAGTTAATGATCAGCCCACTGACGCGTTG
CGCGAGAAGATTGTGCACCGCCGCTTTACAGGCTTCGACGCCGCTTCGTTCTACCATCGACACCACCACG
CTGGCACCCAGTTGATCGGCGCGAGATTTAATCGCCGCGACAATTTGCGACGGCGCGTGCAGGGCCAGAC
TGGAGGTGGCAACGCCAATCAGCAACGACTGTTTGCCCGCCAGTTGTTGTGCCACGCGGTTGGGAATGTA
ATTCAGCTCCGCCATCGCCGCTTCCACTTTTTCCCGCGTTTTCGCAGAAACGTGGCTGGCCTGGTTCACC
ACGCGGGAAACGGTCTGATAAGAGACACCGGCATACTCTGCGACATCGTATAACGTTACTGGTTTCACAT
TCACCACCCTGAATTGACTCTCTTCCGGGCGCTATCATGCCATACCGCGAAAGGTTTTGCGCCATTCGAT
GGTGTCCGGGATCTCGACGCTCTCCCTTATGCGACTCCTGCATTAGGAAGCAGCCCAGTAGTAGGTTGAG
GCCGTTGAGCACCGCCGCCGCAAGGAATGGTGCATGCAAGGAGATGGCGCCCAACAGTCCCCCGGCCACG
GGGCCTGCCACCATACCCACGCCGAAACAAGCGCTCATGAGCCCGAAGTGGCGAGCCCGATCTTCCCCAT
CGGTGATGTCGGCGATATAGGCGCCAGCAACCGCACCTGTGGCGCCGGTGATGCCGGCCACGATGCGTCC
GGCGTAGAGGATCGAGATCTCGATCCCGCGAAATTAATACGACTCACTATAGGGGAATTGTGAGCGGATA
ACAATTCCCCTCTAGAAATAATTTTGTTTAACTTTAAGAAGGAGATATACATATGAGCATCTACCAGGAG
TTCGTCAACAAGTATTCACTGAGTAAGACACTGCGGTTCGAGCTGATCCCACAGGGCAAGACACTGGAGA
ACATCAAGGCCCGAGGCCTGATTCTGGACGATGAGAAGCGGGCAAAAGACTATAAGAAAGCCAAGCAGAT
CATTGATAAATACCACCAGTTCTTTATCGAGGAAATTCTGAGCTCCGTGTGCATCAGTGAGGATCTGCTG
CAGAATTACTCAGACGTGTACTTCAAGCTGAAGAAGAGCGACGATGACAACCTGCAGAAGGACTTCAAGT
CCGCCAAGGACACCATCAAGAAACAGATTAGCGAGTACATCAAGGACTCCGAAAAGTTTAAAAATCTGTT
CAACCAGAATCTGATCGATGCTAAGAAAGGCCAGGAGTCCGACCTGATCCTGTGGCTGAAACAGTCTAAG
GACAATGGGATTGAACTGTTCAAGGCTAACTCCGATATCACTGATATTGACGAGGCACTGGAAATCATCA
AGAGCTTCAAGGGATGGACCACATACTTTAAAGGCTTCCACGAGAACCGCAAGAACGTGTACTCCAGCAA
CGACATTCCTACCTCCATCATCTACCGAATCGTCGATGACAATCTGCCAAAGTTCCTGGAGAACAAGGCC
AAATATGAATCTCTGAAGGACAAAGCTCCCGAGGCAATTAATTACGAACAGATCAAGAAAGATCTGGCTG
AGGAACTGACATTCGATATCGACTATAAGACTAGCGAGGTGAACCAGAGGGTCTTTTCCCTGGACGAGGT
GTTTGAAATCGCCAATTTCAACAATTACCTGAACCAGTCCGGCATTACTAAATTCAATACCATCATTGGC
GGGAAGTTTGTGAACGGGGAGAATACCAAGCGCAAGGGAATTAACGAATACATCAATCTGTATAGCCAGC
AGATCAACGACAAAACTCTGAAGAAATACAAGATGTCTGTGCTGTTCAAACAGATCCTGAGTGATACCGA
GTCCAAGTCTTTTGTCATTGATAAACTGGAAGATGACTCAGACGTGGTCACTACCATGCAGAGCTTTTAT
GAGCAGATCGCCGCTTTCAAGACAGTGGAGGAAAAATCTATTAAGGAAACTCTGAGTCTGCTGTTCGATG
ACCTGAAAGCCCAGAAGCTGGACCTGAGTAAGATCTACTTCAAAAACGATAAGAGTCTGACAGACCTGTC
ACAGCAGGTGTTTGATGACTATTCCGTGATTGGGACCGCCGTCCTGGAGTACATTACACAGCAGATCGCT
CCAAAGAACCTGGATAATCCCTCTAAGAAAGAGCAGGAACTGATCGCTAAGAAAACCGAGAAGGCAAAAT
ATCTGAGTCTGGAAACAATTAAGCTGGCACTGGAGGAGTTCAACAAGCACAGGGATATTGACAAACAGTG
CCGCTTTGAGGAAATCCTGGCCAACTTCGCAGCCATCCCCATGATTTTTGATGAGATCGCCCAGAACAAA
GACAATCTGGCTCAGATCAGTATTAAGTACCAGAACCAGGGCAAGAAAGACCTGCTGCAGGCTTCAGCAG
AAGATGACGTGAAAGCCATCAAGGATCTGCTGGACCAGACCAACAATCTGCTGCACAAGCTGAAAATCTT
CCATATTAGTCAGTCAGAGGATAAGGCTAATATCCTGGATAAAGACGAACACTTCTACCTGGTGTTCGAG
GAATGTTACTTCGAGCTGGCAAACATTGTCCCCCTGTATAACAAGATTAGGAACTACATCACACAGAAGC
CTTACTCTGACGAGAAGTTTAAACTGAACTTCGAAAATAGTACCCTGGCCAACGGGTGGGATAAGAACAA
GGAGCCTGACAACACAGCTATCCTGTTCATCAAGGATGACAAGTACTATCTGGGAGTGATGAATAAGAAA
AACAATAAGATCTTCGATGACAAAGCCATTAAGGAGAACAAAGGGGAAGGATACAAGAAAATCGTGTATA
AGCTGCTGCCCGGCGCAAATAAGATGCTGCCTAAGGTGTTCTTCAGCGCCAAGAGTATCAAATTCTACAA
CCCATCCGAGGACATCCTGCGGATTAGAAATCACTCAACACATACTAAGAACGGGAGCCCCCAGAAGGGA
TATGAGAAATTTGAGTTCAACATCGAGGATTGCAGGAAGTTTATTGACTTCTACAAGCAGAGCATCTCCA
AACACCCTGAATGGAAGGATTTTGGCTTCCGGTTTTCCGACACACAGAGATATAACTCTATCGACGAGTT
CTACCGCGAGGTGGAAAATCAGGGGTATAAGCTGACTTTTGAGAACATTTCTGAAAGTTACATCGACAGC
GTGGTCAATCAGGGAAAGCTGTACCTGTTCCAGATCTATAACAAAGATTTTTCAGCATACAGCAAGGGCA
GACCAAACCTGCATACACTGTACTGGAAGGCCCTGTTCGATGAGAGGAATCTGCAGGACGTGGTCTATAA
ACTGAACGGAGAGGCCGAACTGTTTTACCGGAAGCAGTCTATTCCTAAGAAAATCACTCACCCAGCTAAG
GAGGCCATCGCTAACAAGAACAAGGACAATCCTAAGAAAGAGAGCGTGTTCGAATACGATCTGATTAAGG
ACAAGCGGTTCACCGAAGATAAGTTCTTTTTCCATTGTCCAATCACCATTAACTTCAAGTCAAGCGGCGC
TAACAAGTTCAACGACGAGATCAATCTGCTGCTGAAGGAAAAAGCAAACGATGTGCACATCCTGAGCATT
GACCGAGGAGAGCGGCATCTGGCCTACTATACCCTGGTGGATGGCAAAGGGAATATCATTAAGCAGGATA
CATTCAACATCATTGGCAATGACCGGATGAAAACCAACTACCACGATAAACTGGCTGCAATCGAGAAGGA
TAGAGACTCAGCTAGGAAGGACTGGAAGAAAATCAACAACATTAAGGAGATGAAGGAAGGCTATCTGAGC
CAGGTGGTCCATGAGATTGCAAAGCTGGTCATCGAATACAATGCCATTGTGGTGTTCGAGGATCTGAACT
TCGGCTTTAAGAGGGGGCGCTTTAAGGTGGAAAAACAGGTCTATCAGAAGCTGGAGAAAATGCTGATCGA
AAAGCTGAATTACCTGGTGTTTAAAGATAACGAGTTCGACAAGACCGGAGGCGTCCTGAGAGCCTACCAG
CTGACAGCTCCCTTTGAAACTTTCAAGAAAATGGGAAAACAGACAGGCATCATCTACTATGTGCCAGCCG
GATTCACTTCCAAGATCTGCCCCGTGACCGGCTTTGTCAACCAGCTGTACCCTAAATATGAGTCAGTGAG
CAAGTCCCAGGAATTTTTCAGCAAGTTCGATAAGATCTGTTATAATCTGGACAAGGGGTACTTCGAGTTT
TCCTTCGATTACAAGAACTTCGGCGACAAGGCCGCTAAGGGGAAATGGACCATTGCCTCCTTCGGATCTC
GCCTGATCAACTTTCGAAATTCCGATAAAAACCACAATTGGGACACTAGGGAGGTGTACCCAACCAAGGA
GCTGGAAAAGCTGCTGAAAGACTACTCTATCGAGTATGGACATGGCGAATGCATCAAGGCAGCCATCTGT
GGCGAGAGTGATAAGAAATTTTTCGCCAAGCTGACCTCAGTGCTGAATACAATCCTGCAGATGCGGAACT
CAAAGACCGGGACAGAACTGGACTATCTGATTAGCCCCGTGGCTGATGTCAACGGAAACTTCTTCGACAG
CAGACAGGCACCCAAAAATATGCCTCAGGATGCAGACGCCAACGGGGCCTACCACATCGGGCTGAAGGGA
CTGATGCTGCTGGGCCGGATCAAGAACAATCAGGAGGGGAAGAAGCTGAACCTGGTCATTAAGAACGAGG
AATACTTCGAGTTTGTCCAGAATAGAAATAACAAAAGGCCGGCGGCCACGAAAAAGGCCGGCCAGGCAAA
AAAGAAAAAGGGATCCTACCCATACGATGTTCCAGATTACGCTTATCCCTACGACGTGCCTGATTATGCA
TACCCATATGATGTCCCCGACTATGCCCCAAAGAAGAAGCGGAAGGTCAAGCTTGAAAACCTGTACTTCC
AATCCATGAAAATCGAAGAAGGTAAACTGGTAATCTGGATTAACGGCGATAAAGGCTATAACGGTCTCGC
TGAAGTCGGTAAGAAATTCGAGAAAGATACCGGAATTAAAGTCACCGTTGAGCATCCGGATAAACTGGAA
GAGAAATTCCCACAGGTTGCGGCAACTGGCGATGGCCCTGACATTATCTTCTGGGCACACGACCGCTTTG
GTGGCTACGCTCAATCTGGCCTGTTGGCTGAAATCACCCCGGACAAAGCGTTCCAGGACAAGCTGTATCC
GTTTACCTGGGATGCCGTACGTTACAACGGCAAGCTGATTGCTTACCCGATCGCTGTTGAAGCGTTATCG
CTGATTTATAACAAAGATCTGCTGCCGAACCCGCCAAAAACCTGGGAAGAGATCCCGGCGCTGGATAAAG
AACTGAAAGCGAAAGGTAAGAGCGCGCTGATGTTCAACCTGCAAGAACCGTACTTCACCTGGCCGCTGAT
TGCTGCTGACGGGGGTTATGCGTTCAAGTATGAAAACGGCAAGTACGACATTAAAGACGTGGGCGTGGAT
AACGCTGGCGCGAAAGCGGGTCTGACCTTCCTGGTTGACCTGATTAAAAACAAACACATGAATGCAGACA
CCGATTACTCCATCGCAGAAGCTGCCTTTAATAAAGGCGAAACAGCGATGACCATCAACGGCCCGTGGGC
ATGGTCCAACATCGACACCAGCAAAGTGAATTATGGTGTAACGGTACTGCCGACCTTCAAGGGTCAACCA
TCCAAACCGTTCGTTGGCGTGCTGAGCGCAGGTATTAACGCCGCCAGTCCGAACAAAGAGCTGGCAAAAG
AGTTCCTCGAAAACTATCTGCTGACTGATGAAGGTCTGGAAGCGGTTAATAAAGACAAACCGCTGGGTGC
CGTAGCGCTGAAGTCTTACGAGGAAGAGTTGGCGAAAGATCCACGTATTGCCGCCACTATGGAAAACGCC
CAGAAAGGTGAAATCATGCCGAACATCCCGCAGATGTCCGCTTTCTGGTATGCCGTGCGTACTGCGGTGA
TCAACGCCGCCAGCGGTCGTCAGACTGTCGATGAAGCCCTGAAAGACGCGCAGACTCTCGAGCACCACCA
CCACCACCACTGAGATCCGGCTGCTAACAAAGCCCGAAAGGAAGCTGAGTTGGCTGCTGCCACCGCTGAG
CAATAACTAGCATAACCCCTTGGGGCCTCTAAACGGGTCTTGAGGGGTTTTTTGCTGAAAGGAGGAACTA
TATCCGGATTGGCGAATGGG
[124 nt withheld, positions 6531-6654]
C
[91 nt withheld, positions 6656-6746]
A
[49 nt withheld, positions 6748-6796]
CCTTTGACGTTGGAGTCCACGTTCTTTAATAGTGGACTCTTGTTCCAAACTGGAACAACACTCAACCCTA
TCTCGGTCTATTCTTTTGATTTATAAGGGATTTTGCCGATTTCGGCCTATTGGTTAAAAAATGAGCTGAT
TTAACAAAAATTTAACGCGAATTTTAACAAAATATTAACGTTTACAATTTCAGGTGGCACTTTTCGGGGA
AATGTGCGCGGAACCCCTATTTGTTTATTTTTCTAAATACATTCAAATATGTATCCGCTCATGAGACAAT
AACCCTGATAAATGCTTCAATAATATTGAAAAAGGAAGAGTATGAGTATTCAACATTTCCGTGTCGCCCT
TATTCCCTTTTTTGCGGCATTTTGCCTTCCTGTTTTTGCTCACCCAGAAACGCTGGTGAAAGTAAAAGAT
GCTGAAGATCAGTTGGGTGCACGAGTGGGTTACATCGAACTGGATCTCAACAGCGGTAAGATCCTTGAGA
GTTTTCGCCCCGAAGAACGTTTTCCAATGATGAGCACTTTTAAAGTTCTGCTATGTGGCGCGGTATTATC
CCGTATTGACGCCGGGCAAGAGCAACTCGGTCGCCGCATACACTATTCTCAGAATGACTTGGTTGAGTAC
TCACCAGTCACAGAAAAGCATCTTACGGATGGCATGACAGTAAGAGAATTATGCAGTGCTGCCATAACCA
TGAGTGATAACACTGCGGCCAACTTACTTCTGACAACGATCGGAGGACCGAAGGAGCTAACCGCTTTTTT
GCACAACATGGGGGATCATGTAACTCGCCTTGATCGTTGGGAACCGGAGCTGAATGAAGCCATACCAAAC
GACGAGCGTGACACCACGATGCCTGCAGCAATGGCAACAACGTTGCGCAAACTATTAACTGGCGAACTAC
TTACTCTAGCTTCCCGGCAACAATTAATAGACTGGATGGAGGCGGATAAAGTTGCAGGACCACTTCTGCG
CTCGGCCCTTCCGGCTGGCTGGTTTATTGCTGATAAATCTGGAGCCGGTGAGCGTGGGTCTCGCGGTATC
ATTGCAGCACTGGGGCCAGATGGTAAGCCCTCCCGTATCGTAGTTATCTACACGACGGGGAGTCAGGCAA
CTATGGATGAACGAAATAGACAGATCGCTGAGATAGGTGCCTCACTGATTAAGCATTGGTAACTGTCAGA
CCAAGTTTACTCATATATACTTTAGATTGATTTAAAACTTCATTTTTAATTTAAAAGGATCTAGGTGAAG
ATCCTTTTTGATAATCTCATGACCAAAATCCCTTAACGTGAGTTTTCGTTCCACTGAGCGTCAGACCCCG
TAGAAAAGATCAAAGGATCTTCTTGAGATCCTTTTTTTCTGCGCGTAATCTGCTGCTTGCAAACAAAAAA
ACCACCGCTACCAGCGGTGGTTTGTTTGCCGGATCAAGAGCTACCAACTCTTTTTCCGAAGGTAACTGGC
TTCAGCAGAGCGCAGATACCAAATACTGTCCTTCTAGTGTAGCCGTAGTTAGGCCACCACTTCAAGAACT
CTGTAGCACCGCCTACATACCTCGCTCTGCTAATCCTGTTACCAGTGGCTGCTGCCAGTGGCGATAAGTC
GTGTCTTACCGGGTTGGACTCAAGACGATAGTTACCGGATAAGGCGCAGCGGTCGGGCTGAACGGGGGGT
TCGTGCACACAGCCCAGCTTGGAGCGAACGACCTACACCGAACTGAGATACCTACAGCGTGAGCTATGAG
AAAGCGCCACGCTTCCCGAAGGGAGAAAGGCGGACAGGTATCCGGTAAGCGGCAGGGTCGGAACAGGAGA
GCGCACGAGGGAGCTTCCAGGGGGAAACGCCTGGTATCTTTATAGTCCTGTCGGGTTTCGCCACCTCTGA
CTTGAGCGTCGATTTTTGTGATGCTCGTCAGGGGGGCGGAGCCTATGGAAAAACGCCAGCAACGCGGCCT
TTTTACGGTTCCTGGCCTTTTGCTGGCCTTTTGCTCACATGTTCTTTCCTGCGTTATCCCCTGATTCTGT
GGATAACCGTATTACCGCCTTTGAGTGAGCTGATACCGCTCGCCGCAGCCGAACGACCGAGCGCAGCGAG
TCAGTGAGCGAGGAAGCGGAAGAGCGCCTGATGCGGTATTTTCTCCTTACGCATCTGTGCGGTATTTCAC
ACCGCATATATGGTGCACTCTCAGTACAATCTGCTCTGATGCCGCATAGTTAAGCCAGTATACACTCCGC
TATCGCTACGTGACTGGGTCATGGCTGCGCCCCGACACCCGCCAACACCCGCTGACGCGCCCTGACGGGC
TTGTCTGCTCCCGGCATCCGCTTACAGACAAGCTGTGACCGTCTCCGGGAGCTGCATGTGTCAGAGGTTT
TCACCGTCATCACCGAAACGCGCGAGGCAGCTGCGGTAAAGCTCATCAGCGTGGTCGTGAAGCGATTCAC
AGATGTCTGCCTGTTCATCCGCGTCCAGCTCGTTGAGTTTCTCCAGAAGCGTTAATGTCTGGCTTCTGAT
AAAGCGGGCCATGTTAAGGGCGGTTTTTTCCTGTTTGGTCACTGATGCCTCCGTGTAAGGGGGATTTCTG
TTCATGGGGGTAATGATACCGATGAAACGAGAGAGGATGCTCACGATACGGGTTACTGATGATGAACATG
CCCGGTTACTGGAACGTTGTGAGGGTAAACAACTGGCGGTATGGATGCGGCGGGACCAGAGAAAAATCAC
TCAGGGTCAATGCCAGCGCTTCGTTAATACAGATGTAGGTGTTCCACAGGGTAGCCAGCAGCATCCTGCG
ATGCAGATCCGGAACATAATGGTGCAGGGCGCTGACTTCCGCGTTTCCAGACTTTACGAAACACGGAAAC
CGAAGACCATTCATGTTGTTGCTCAGGTCGCAGACGTTTTGCAGCAGCAGTCGCTTCACGTTCGCTCGCG
TATCGGTGATTCATTCTGCTAACCAGTAAGGCAACCCCGCCAGCCTAGCCGGGTCCTCAACGACAGGAGC
ACGATCATGCGCACCCGTGGGGCCGCCATGCCGGCGATAATGGCCTGCTTCTCGCCGAAACGTTTGGTGG
CGGGACCAGTGACGAAGGCTTGAGCGAGGGCGTGCAAGATTCCGAATACCGCAAGCGACAGGCCGATCAT
CGTCGCGCTCCAGCGAAAGCGGTCCTCGCCGAAAATGACCCAGAGCGCTGCCGGCACCTGTCCTACGAGT
TGCATGATAAAGAAGACAGTCATAAGTGCGGCGACGATAGTCATGCCCCGCGCCCACCGGAAGGAGCTGA
CTGGGTTGAAGGCTCTCAAGGGCATCGGTCGAGATCCCGGTGCCTAATGAGTGAGCTAACTTACATTAAT
TGCGTTGCGCTCACTGCCCGCTTTCCAGTCGGGAAACCTGTCGTGCCAGCTGCATTAATGAATCGGCCAA
CGCGCGGGGAGAGGCGGTTTGCGTATTGGGCGCCAGGGTGGTTTTTCTTTTCACCAGTGAGACGGGCAAC
AGCTGATTGCCCTTCACCGCCTGGCCCTGAGAGAGTTGCAGCAAGCGGTCCACGCTGGTTTGCCCCAGCA
GGCGAAAATCCTGTTTGATGGTGGTTAACGGCGGGATATAACATGAGCTGTCTTCGGTATCGTCGTATCC
CACTACCGAGATATCCGCACCAACGCGCAGCCCGGACTCGGTAATGGCGCGCATTGCGCCCAGCGCCATC
TGATCGTTGGCAACCAGCATCGCAGTGGGAACGATGCCCTCATTC
