Features (pLannotate 1.2.2; 23 found; start..end, strand, type, name):
    609..686     -  promoter       lacI promoter: lacI
    694..973     -  CDS            TcR (fragment): tetracycline efflux protein; tet; confers resistance to tetracycline
    995..1013    +  promoter       T7 promoter: promoter for bacteriophage T7 RNA polymerase
   1014..1038    +  protein_bind   lac operator: The lac repressor binds to the lac operator to inhibit transcription in E. coli. This inhibition can be relieved by adding lactose or isopropyl-β-D-thiogalactopyranoside (IPTG). lac repressor encoded by lacI
   1053..1075    +  RBS            RBS: efficient ribosome binding site from bacteriophage T7 gene 10 (Olins and Rangwala, 1989)
   1083..4982    +  CDS            cas12a: CS12A_FRATN - Also known as cpf1 From Francisella tularensis subsp. novicida (strain U112).
   4983..5030    +  CDS            nucleoplasmin NLS: bipartite nuclear localization signal from nucleoplasmin
   5037..5117    +  CDS            3xHA: three tandem HA epitope tags
   5148..5164    +  CDS            TEV site (fragment): tobacco etch virus (TEV) protease recognition and cleavage site
   5169..6269    +  CDS            MBP: maltose binding protein from E. coli; malE (mutated); This version of the gene does not encode a signal sequence, so MBP will remain in the cytosol.
   6276..6293    +  CDS            9xHis (fragment): 9xHis affinity tag
   6303..6352    +  CDS            SET1 (fragment): solubility-enhancement tag derived from T7 phage gene 10B
   6360..6407    +  terminator     T7 terminator: transcription terminator for bacteriophage T7 RNA polymerase
   6444..6872    +  rep_origin     f1 ori (sequence partly withheld): f1 bacteriophage origin of replication; arrow indicates direction of (+) strand synthesis
   6925..7029    +  promoter       AmpR promoter: bla
   7030..7890    +  CDS            AmpR: β-lactamase; bla; confers resistance to ampicillin, carbenicillin, and related antibiotics
   8061..8649    +  rep_origin     ori: high-copy-number ColE1/pMB1/pBR322/pUC origin of replication
   8835..8974    -  misc_feature   bom: basis of mobility region from pBR322
   9076..9267    -  CDS            rop: Rop protein, which maintains plasmids at low copy number; rop
   9284..9664    +  CDS            YPB1_ECOLX: Protein predicted: Swiss-Prot protein existence level 4. From Escherichia coli.
   9736..10027   -  CDS            TcR (fragment): tetracycline efflux protein; tet; confers resistance to tetracycline
  10042..10063   -  protein_bind   CAP binding site: CAP binding activates transcription in the presence of cAMP. E. coli catabolite activator protein
  10076..608     -  CDS            lacI (across the origin): lac repressor; lacI; The lac repressor binds to the lac operator to inhibit transcription in E. coli. This inhibition can be relieved by adding lactose or isopropyl-β-D-thiogalactopyranoside (IPTG).
>Addgene plasmid #120801 | pET-21a_2xNLS_FnCpf1_MBP_protein_expression | addgene full sequence | sequence record 242293 | Addgene NGS Result
TTATGCCAGCCAGCCAGACGCAGACGCGCCGAGACAGAACTTAATGGGCCCGCTAACAGCGCGATTTGCT
GGTGACCCAATGCGACCAGATGCTCCACGCCCAGTCGCGTACCGTCTTCATGGGAGAAAATAATACTGTT
GATGGGTGTCTGGTCAGAGACATCAAGAAATAACGCCGGAACATTAGTGCAGGCAGCTTCCACAGCAATG
GCATCCTGGTCATCCAGCGGATAGTTAATGATCAGCCCACTGACGCGTTGCGCGAGAAGATTGTGCACCG
CCGCTTTACAGGCTTCGACGCCGCTTCGTTCTACCATCGACACCACCACGCTGGCACCCAGTTGATCGGC
GCGAGATTTAATCGCCGCGACAATTTGCGACGGCGCGTGCAGGGCCAGACTGGAGGTGGCAACGCCAATC
AGCAACGACTGTTTGCCCGCCAGTTGTTGTGCCACGCGGTTGGGAATGTAATTCAGCTCCGCCATCGCCG
CTTCCACTTTTTCCCGCGTTTTCGCAGAAACGTGGCTGGCCTGGTTCACCACGCGGGAAACGGTCTGATA
AGAGACACCGGCATACTCTGCGACATCGTATAACGTTACTGGTTTCACATTCACCACCCTGAATTGACTC
TCTTCCGGGCGCTATCATGCCATACCGCGAAAGGTTTTGCGCCATTCGATGGTGTCCGGGATCTCGACGC
TCTCCCTTATGCGACTCCTGCATTAGGAAGCAGCCCAGTAGTAGGTTGAGGCCGTTGAGCACCGCCGCCG
CAAGGAATGGTGCATGCAAGGAGATGGCGCCCAACAGTCCCCCGGCCACGGGGCCTGCCACCATACCCAC
GCCGAAACAAGCGCTCATGAGCCCGAAGTGGCGAGCCCGATCTTCCCCATCGGTGATGTCGGCGATATAG
GCGCCAGCAACCGCACCTGTGGCGCCGGTGATGCCGGCCACGATGCGTCCGGCGTAGAGGATCGAGATCT
CGATCCCGCGAAATTAATACGACTCACTATAGGGGAATTGTGAGCGGATAACAATTCCCCTCTAGAAATA
ATTTTGTTTAACTTTAAGAAGGAGATATACATATGAGCATCTACCAGGAGTTCGTCAACAAGTATTCACT
GAGTAAGACACTGCGGTTCGAGCTGATCCCACAGGGCAAGACACTGGAGAACATCAAGGCCCGAGGCCTG
ATTCTGGACGATGAGAAGCGGGCAAAAGACTATAAGAAAGCCAAGCAGATCATTGATAAATACCACCAGT
TCTTTATCGAGGAAATTCTGAGCTCCGTGTGCATCAGTGAGGATCTGCTGCAGAATTACTCAGACGTGTA
CTTCAAGCTGAAGAAGAGCGACGATGACAACCTGCAGAAGGACTTCAAGTCCGCCAAGGACACCATCAAG
AAACAGATTAGCGAGTACATCAAGGACTCCGAAAAGTTTAAAAATCTGTTCAACCAGAATCTGATCGATG
CTAAGAAAGGCCAGGAGTCCGACCTGATCCTGTGGCTGAAACAGTCTAAGGACAATGGGATTGAACTGTT
CAAGGCTAACTCCGATATCACTGATATTGACGAGGCACTGGAAATCATCAAGAGCTTCAAGGGATGGACC
ACATACTTTAAAGGCTTCCACGAGAACCGCAAGAACGTGTACTCCAGCAACGACATTCCTACCTCCATCA
TCTACCGAATCGTCGATGACAATCTGCCAAAGTTCCTGGAGAACAAGGCCAAATATGAATCTCTGAAGGA
CAAAGCTCCCGAGGCAATTAATTACGAACAGATCAAGAAAGATCTGGCTGAGGAACTGACATTCGATATC
GACTATAAGACTAGCGAGGTGAACCAGAGGGTCTTTTCCCTGGACGAGGTGTTTGAAATCGCCAATTTCA
ACAATTACCTGAACCAGTCCGGCATTACTAAATTCAATACCATCATTGGCGGGAAGTTTGTGAACGGGGA
GAATACCAAGCGCAAGGGAATTAACGAATACATCAATCTGTATAGCCAGCAGATCAACGACAAAACTCTG
AAGAAATACAAGATGTCTGTGCTGTTCAAACAGATCCTGAGTGATACCGAGTCCAAGTCTTTTGTCATTG
ATAAACTGGAAGATGACTCAGACGTGGTCACTACCATGCAGAGCTTTTATGAGCAGATCGCCGCTTTCAA
GACAGTGGAGGAAAAATCTATTAAGGAAACTCTGAGTCTGCTGTTCGATGACCTGAAAGCCCAGAAGCTG
GACCTGAGTAAGATCTACTTCAAAAACGATAAGAGTCTGACAGACCTGTCACAGCAGGTGTTTGATGACT
ATTCCGTGATTGGGACCGCCGTCCTGGAGTACATTACACAGCAGATCGCTCCAAAGAACCTGGATAATCC
CTCTAAGAAAGAGCAGGAACTGATCGCTAAGAAAACCGAGAAGGCAAAATATCTGAGTCTGGAAACAATT
AAGCTGGCACTGGAGGAGTTCAACAAGCACAGGGATATTGACAAACAGTGCCGCTTTGAGGAAATCCTGG
CCAACTTCGCAGCCATCCCCATGATTTTTGATGAGATCGCCCAGAACAAAGACAATCTGGCTCAGATCAG
TATTAAGTACCAGAACCAGGGCAAGAAAGACCTGCTGCAGGCTTCAGCAGAAGATGACGTGAAAGCCATC
AAGGATCTGCTGGACCAGACCAACAATCTGCTGCACAAGCTGAAAATCTTCCATATTAGTCAGTCAGAGG
ATAAGGCTAATATCCTGGATAAAGACGAACACTTCTACCTGGTGTTCGAGGAATGTTACTTCGAGCTGGC
AAACATTGTCCCCCTGTATAACAAGATTAGGAACTACATCACACAGAAGCCTTACTCTGACGAGAAGTTT
AAACTGAACTTCGAAAATAGTACCCTGGCCAACGGGTGGGATAAGAACAAGGAGCCTGACAACACAGCTA
TCCTGTTCATCAAGGATGACAAGTACTATCTGGGAGTGATGAATAAGAAAAACAATAAGATCTTCGATGA
CAAAGCCATTAAGGAGAACAAAGGGGAAGGATACAAGAAAATCGTGTATAAGCTGCTGCCCGGCGCAAAT
AAGATGCTGCCTAAGGTGTTCTTCAGCGCCAAGAGTATCAAATTCTACAACCCATCCGAGGACATCCTGC
GGATTAGAAATCACTCAACACATACTAAGAACGGGAGCCCCCAGAAGGGATATGAGAAATTTGAGTTCAA
CATCGAGGATTGCAGGAAGTTTATTGACTTCTACAAGCAGAGCATCTCCAAACACCCTGAATGGAAGGAT
TTTGGCTTCCGGTTTTCCGACACACAGAGATATAACTCTATCGACGAGTTCTACCGCGAGGTGGAAAATC
AGGGGTATAAGCTGACTTTTGAGAACATTTCTGAAAGTTACATCGACAGCGTGGTCAATCAGGGAAAGCT
GTACCTGTTCCAGATCTATAACAAAGATTTTTCAGCATACAGCAAGGGCAGACCAAACCTGCATACACTG
TACTGGAAGGCCCTGTTCGATGAGAGGAATCTGCAGGACGTGGTCTATAAACTGAACGGAGAGGCCGAAC
TGTTTTACCGGAAGCAGTCTATTCCTAAGAAAATCACTCACCCAGCTAAGGAGGCCATCGCTAACAAGAA
CAAGGACAATCCTAAGAAAGAGAGCGTGTTCGAATACGATCTGATTAAGGACAAGCGGTTCACCGAAGAT
AAGTTCTTTTTCCATTGTCCAATCACCATTAACTTCAAGTCAAGCGGCGCTAACAAGTTCAACGACGAGA
TCAATCTGCTGCTGAAGGAAAAAGCAAACGATGTGCACATCCTGAGCATTGACCGAGGAGAGCGGCATCT
GGCCTACTATACCCTGGTGGATGGCAAAGGGAATATCATTAAGCAGGATACATTCAACATCATTGGCAAT
GACCGGATGAAAACCAACTACCACGATAAACTGGCTGCAATCGAGAAGGATAGAGACTCAGCTAGGAAGG
ACTGGAAGAAAATCAACAACATTAAGGAGATGAAGGAAGGCTATCTGAGCCAGGTGGTCCATGAGATTGC
AAAGCTGGTCATCGAATACAATGCCATTGTGGTGTTCGAGGATCTGAACTTCGGCTTTAAGAGGGGGCGC
TTTAAGGTGGAAAAACAGGTCTATCAGAAGCTGGAGAAAATGCTGATCGAAAAGCTGAATTACCTGGTGT
TTAAAGATAACGAGTTCGACAAGACCGGAGGCGTCCTGAGAGCCTACCAGCTGACAGCTCCCTTTGAAAC
TTTCAAGAAAATGGGAAAACAGACAGGCATCATCTACTATGTGCCAGCCGGATTCACTTCCAAGATCTGC
CCCGTGACCGGCTTTGTCAACCAGCTGTACCCTAAATATGAGTCAGTGAGCAAGTCCCAGGAATTTTTCA
GCAAGTTCGATAAGATCTGTTATAATCTGGACAAGGGGTACTTCGAGTTTTCCTTCGATTACAAGAACTT
CGGCGACAAGGCCGCTAAGGGGAAATGGACCATTGCCTCCTTCGGATCTCGCCTGATCAACTTTCGAAAT
TCCGATAAAAACCACAATTGGGACACTAGGGAGGTGTACCCAACCAAGGAGCTGGAAAAGCTGCTGAAAG
ACTACTCTATCGAGTATGGACATGGCGAATGCATCAAGGCAGCCATCTGTGGCGAGAGTGATAAGAAATT
TTTCGCCAAGCTGACCTCAGTGCTGAATACAATCCTGCAGATGCGGAACTCAAAGACCGGGACAGAACTG
GACTATCTGATTAGCCCCGTGGCTGATGTCAACGGAAACTTCTTCGACAGCAGACAGGCACCCAAAAATA
TGCCTCAGGATGCAGACGCCAACGGGGCCTACCACATCGGGCTGAAGGGACTGATGCTGCTGGGCCGGAT
CAAGAACAATCAGGAGGGGAAGAAGCTGAACCTGGTCATTAAGAACGAGGAATACTTCGAGTTTGTCCAG
AATAGAAATAACAAAAGGCCGGCGGCCACGAAAAAGGCCGGCCAGGCAAAAAAGAAAAAGGGATCCTACC
CATACGATGTTCCAGATTACGCTTATCCCTACGACGTGCCTGATTATGCATACCCATATGATGTCCCCGA
CTATGCCCCAAAGAAGAAGCGGAAGGTCGATGGTTCTGAAAACCTGTACTTCCAATCCATGAAAATCGAA
GAAGGTAAACTGGTAATCTGGATTAACGGCGATAAAGGCTATAACGGTCTCGCTGAAGTCGGTAAGAAAT
TCGAGAAAGATACCGGAATTAAAGTCACCGTTGAGCATCCGGATAAACTGGAAGAGAAATTCCCACAGGT
TGCGGCAACTGGCGATGGCCCTGACATTATCTTCTGGGCACACGACCGCTTTGGTGGCTACGCTCAATCT
GGCCTGTTGGCTGAAATCACCCCGGACAAAGCGTTCCAGGACAAGCTGTATCCGTTTACCTGGGATGCCG
TACGTTACAACGGCAAGCTGATTGCTTACCCGATCGCTGTTGAAGCGTTATCGCTGATTTATAACAAAGA
TCTGCTGCCGAACCCGCCAAAAACCTGGGAAGAGATCCCGGCGCTGGATAAAGAACTGAAAGCGAAAGGT
AAGAGCGCGCTGATGTTCAACCTGCAAGAACCGTACTTCACCTGGCCGCTGATTGCTGCTGACGGGGGTT
ATGCGTTCAAGTATGAAAACGGCAAGTACGACATTAAAGACGTGGGCGTGGATAACGCTGGCGCGAAAGC
GGGTCTGACCTTCCTGGTTGACCTGATTAAAAACAAACACATGAATGCAGACACCGATTACTCCATCGCA
GAAGCTGCCTTTAATAAAGGCGAAACAGCGATGACCATCAACGGCCCGTGGGCATGGTCCAACATCGACA
CCAGCAAAGTGAATTATGGTGTAACGGTACTGCCGACCTTCAAGGGTCAACCATCCAAACCGTTCGTTGG
CGTGCTGAGCGCAGGTATTAACGCCGCCAGTCCGAACAAAGAGCTGGCAAAAGAGTTCCTCGAAAACTAT
CTGCTGACTGATGAAGGTCTGGAAGCGGTTAATAAAGACAAACCGCTGGGTGCCGTAGCGCTGAAGTCTT
ACGAGGAAGAGTTGGCGAAAGATCCACGTATTGCCGCCACTATGGAAAACGCCCAGAAAGGTGAAATCAT
GCCGAACATCCCGCAGATGTCCGCTTTCTGGTATGCCGTGCGTACTGCGGTGATCAACGCCGCCAGCGGT
CGTCAGACTGTCGATGAAGCCCTGAAAGACGCGCAGACTCTCGAGCACCACCACCACCACCACTGAGATC
CGGCTGCTAACAAAGCCCGAAAGGAAGCTGAGTTGGCTGCTGCCACCGCTGAGCAATAACTAGCATAACC
CCTTGGGGCCTCTAAACGGGTCTTGAGGGGTTTTTTGCTGAAAGGAGGAACTATATCCGGATTGGCGAAT
GGG
[124 nt withheld, positions 6444-6567]
C
[91 nt withheld, positions 6569-6659]
A
[49 nt withheld, positions 6661-6709]
CCTTTGACGTTGGAGTCCACGTTCTTTAATAGTGGACTCTTGTTCCAAACTGGAACAACACTCAACCCTA
TCTCGGTCTATTCTTTTGATTTATAAGGGATTTTGCCGATTTCGGCCTATTGGTTAAAAAATGAGCTGAT
TTAACAAAAATTTAACGCGAATTTTAACAAAATATTAACGCTTACAATTTAGGTGGCACTTTTCGGGGAA
ATGTGCGCGGAACCCCTATTTGTTTATTTTTCTAAATACATTCAAATATGTATCCGCTCATGAGACAATA
ACCCTGATAAATGCTTCAATAATATTGAAAAAGGAAGAGTATGAGTATTCAACATTTCCGTGTCGCCCTT
ATTCCCTTTTTTGCGGCATTTTGCCTTCCTGTTTTTGCTCACCCAGAAACGCTGGTGAAAGTAAAAGATG
CTGAAGATCAGTTGGGTGCACGAGTGGGTTACATCGAACTGGATCTCAACAGCGGTAAGATCCTTGAGAG
TTTTCGCCCCGAAGAACGTTTTCCAATGATGAGCACTTTTAAAGTTCTGCTATGTGGCGCGGTATTATCC
CGTATTGACGCCGGGCAAGAGCAACTCGGTCGCCGCATACACTATTCTCAGAATGACTTGGTTGAGTACT
CACCAGTCACAGAAAAGCATCTTACGGATGGCATGACAGTAAGAGAATTATGCAGTGCTGCCATAACCAT
GAGTGATAACACTGCGGCCAACTTACTTCTGACAACGATCGGAGGACCGAAGGAGCTAACCGCTTTTTTG
CACAACATGGGGGATCATGTAACTCGCCTTGATCGTTGGGAACCGGAGCTGAATGAAGCCATACCAAACG
ACGAGCGTGACACCACGATGCCTGCAGCAATGGCAACAACGTTGCGCAAACTATTAACTGGCGAACTACT
TACTCTAGCTTCCCGGCAACAATTAATAGACTGGATGGAGGCGGATAAAGTTGCAGGACCACTTCTGCGC
TCGGCCCTTCCGGCTGGCTGGTTTATTGCTGATAAATCTGGAGCCGGTGAGCGTGGGTCTCGCGGTATCA
TTGCAGCACTGGGGCCAGATGGTAAGCCCTCCCGTATCGTAGTTATCTACACGACGGGGAGTCAGGCAAC
TATGGATGAACGAAATAGACAGATCGCTGAGATAGGTGCCTCACTGATTAAGCATTGGTAACTGTCAGAC
CAAGTTTACTCATATATACTTTAGATTGATTTAAAACTTCATTTTTAATTTAAAAGGATCTAGGTGAAGA
TCCTTTTTGATAATCTCATGACCAAAATCCCTTAACGTGAGTTTTCGTTCCACTGAGCGTCAGACCCCGT
AGAAAAGATCAAAGGATCTTCTTGAGATCCTTTTTTTCTGCGCGTAATCTGCTGCTTGCAAACAAAAAAA
CCACCGCTACCAGCGGTGGTTTGTTTGCCGGATCAAGAGCTACCAACTCTTTTTCCGAAGGTAACTGGCT
TCAGCAGAGCGCAGATACCAAATACTGTCCTTCTAGTGTAGCCGTAGTTAGGCCACCACTTCAAGAACTC
TGTAGCACCGCCTACATACCTCGCTCTGCTAATCCTGTTACCAGTGGCTGCTGCCAGTGGCGATAAGTCG
TGTCTTACCGGGTTGGACTCAAGACGATAGTTACCGGATAAGGCGCAGCGGTCGGGCTGAACGGGGGGTT
CGTGCACACAGCCCAGCTTGGAGCGAACGACCTACACCGAACTGAGATACCTACAGCGTGAGCTATGAGA
AAGCGCCACGCTTCCCGAAGGGAGAAAGGCGGACAGGTATCCGGTAAGCGGCAGGGTCGGAACAGGAGAG
CGCACGAGGGAGCTTCCAGGGGGAAACGCCTGGTATCTTTATAGTCCTGTCGGGTTTCGCCACCTCTGAC
TTGAGCGTCGATTTTTGTGATGCTCGTCAGGGGGGCGGAGCCTATGGAAAAACGCCAGCAACGCGGCCTT
TTTACGGTTCCTGGCCTTTTGCTGGCCTTTTGCTCACATGTTCTTTCCTGCGTTATCCCCTGATTCTGTG
GATAACCGTATTACCGCCTTTGAGTGAGCTGATACCGCTCGCCGCAGCCGAACGACCGAGCGCAGCGAGT
CAGTGAGCGAGGAAGCGGAAGAGCGCCTGATGCGGTATTTTCTCCTTACGCATCTGTGCGGTATTTCACA
CCGCAATGGTGCACTCTCAGTACAATCTGCTCTGATGCCGCATAGTTAAGCCAGTATACACTCCGCTATC
GCTACGTGACTGGGTCATGGCTGCGCCCCGACACCCGCCAACACCCGCTGACGCGCCCTGACGGGCTTGT
CTGCTCCCGGCATCCGCTTACAGACAAGCTGTGACCGTCTCCGGGAGCTGCATGTGTCAGAGGTTTTCAC
CGTCATCACCGAAACGCGCGAGGCAGCTGCGGTAAAGCTCATCAGCGTGGTCGTGAAGCGATTCACAGAT
GTCTGCCTGTTCATCCGCGTCCAGCTCGTTGAGTTTCTCCAGAAGCGTTAATGTCTGGCTTCTGATAAAG
CGGGCCATGTTAAGGGCGGTTTTTTCCTGTTTGGTCACTGATGCCTCCGTGTAAGGGGGATTTCTGTTCA
TGGGGGTAATGATACCGATGAAACGAGAGAGGATGCTCACGATACGGGTTACTGATGATGAACATGCCCG
GTTACTGGAACGTTGTGAGGGTAAACAACTGGCGGTATGGATGCGGCGGGACCAGAGAAAAATCACTCAG
GGTCAATGCCAGCGCTTCGTTAATACAGATGTAGGTGTTCCACAGGGTAGCCAGCAGCATCCTGCGATGC
AGATCCGGAACATAATGGTGCAGGGCGCTGACTTCCGCGTTTCCAGACTTTACGAAACACGGAAACCGAA
GACCATTCATGTTGTTGCTCAGGTCGCAGACGTTTTGCAGCAGCAGTCGCTTCACGTTCGCTCGCGTATC
GGTGATTCATTCTGCTAACCAGTAAGGCAACCCCGCCAGCCTAGCCGGGTCCTCAACGACAGGAGCACGA
TCATGCGCACCCGTGGGGCCGCCATGCCGGCGATAATGGCCTGCTTCTCGCCGAAACGTTTGGTGGCGGG
ACCAGTGACGAAGGCTTGAGCGAGGGCGTGCAAGATTCCGAATACCGCAAGCGACAGGCCGATCATCGTC
GCGCTCCAGCGAAAGCGGTCCTCGCCGAAAATGACCCAGAGCGCTGCCGGCACCTGTCCTACGAGTTGCA
TGATAAAGAAGACAGTCATAAGTGCGGCGACGATAGTCATGCCCCGCGCCCACCGGAAGGAGCTGACTGG
GTTGAAGGCTCTCAAGGGCATCGGTCGAGATCCCGGTGCCTAATGAGTGAGCTAACTTACATTAATTGCG
TTGCGCTCACTGCCCGCTTTCCAGTCGGGAAACCTGTCGTGCCAGCTGCATTAATGAATCGGCCAACGCG
CGGGGAGAGGCGGTTTGCGTATTGGGCGCCAGGGTGGTTTTTCTTTTCACCAGTGAGACGGGCAACAGCT
GATTGCCCTTCACCGCCTGGCCCTGAGAGAGTTGCAGCAAGCGGTCCACGCTGGTTTGCCCCAGCAGGCG
AAAATCCTGTTTGATGGTGGTTAACGGCGGGATATAACATGAGCTGTCTTCGGTATCGTCGTATCCCACT
ACCGAGATATCCGCACCAACGCGCAGCCCGGACTCGGTAATGGCGCGCATTGCGCCCAGCGCCATCTGAT
CGTTGGCAACCAGCATCGCAGTGGGAACGATGCCCTCATTCAGCATTTGCATGGTTTGTTGAAAACCGGA
CATGGCACTCCAGTCGCCTTCCCGTTCCGCTATCGGCTGAATTTGATTGCGAGTGAGATAT
